>Addgene plasmid #242687 | pCMV-pLenti-ACTA2-D181G (LLH681) | addgene full sequence | sequence record 488966 | Addgene NGS Result
TTGAGATCCTTTTTTTCTGCGCGTAATCTGCTGCTTGCAAACAAAAAAACCACCGCTACCAGCGGTGGTT
TGTTTGCCGGATCAAGAGCTACCAACTCTTTTTCCGAAGGTAACTGGCTTCAGCAGAGCGCAGATACCAA
ATACTGTTCTTCTAGTGTAGCCGTAGTTAGGCCACCACTTCAAGAACTCTGTAGCACCGCCTACATACCT
CGCTCTGCTAATCCTGTTACCAGTGGCTGCTGCCAGTGGCGATAAGTCGTGTCTTACCGGGTTGGACTCA
AGACGATAGTTACCGGATAAGGCGCAGCGGTCGGGCTGAACGGGGGGTTCGTGCACACAGCCCAGCTTGG
AGCGAACGACCTACACCGAACTGAGATACCTACAGCGTGAGCTATGAGAAAGCGCCACGCTTCCCGAAGG
GAGAAAGGCGGACAGGTATCCGGTAAGCGGCAGGGTCGGAACAGGAGAGCGCACGAGGGAGCTTCCAGGG
GGAAACGCCTGGTATCTTTATAGTCCTGTCGGGTTTCGCCACCTCTGACTTGAGCGTCGATTTTTGTGAT
GCTCGTCAGGGGGGCGGAGCCTATGGAAAAACGCCAGCAACGCGGCCTTTTTACGGTTCCTGGCCTTTTG
CTGGCCTTTTGCTCACATGTTCTTTCCTGCGTTATCCCCTGATTCTGTGGATAACCGTATTACCGCCTTT
GAGTGAGCTGATACCGCTCGCCGCAGCCGAACGACCGAGCGCAGCGAGTCAGTGAGCGAGGAAGCGGAAG
AGCGCCCAATACGCAAACCGCCTCTCCCCGCGCGTTGGCCGATTCATTAATGCAGCTGGCACGACAGGTT
TCCCGACTGGAAAGCGGGCAGTGAGCGCAACGCAATTAATGTGAGTTAGCTCACTCATTAGGCACCCCAG
GCTTTACACTTTATGCTTCCGGCTCGTATGTTGTGTGGAATTGTGAGCGGATAACAATTTCACACAGGAA
ACAGCTATGACCATGATTACGCCAAGCGCGCAATTAACCCTCACTAAAGGGAACAAAAGCTGGAGCTGCA
AGCTTAATGTAGTCTTATGCAATACTCTTGTAGTCTTGCAACATGGTAACGATGAGTTAGCAACATGCCT
TACAAGGAGAGAAAAAGCACCGTGCATGCCGATTGGTGGAAGTAAGGTGGTACGATCGTGCCTTATTAGG
AAGGCAACAGACGGGTCTGACATGGATTGGACGAACCACTGAATTGCCGCATTGCAGAGATATTGTATTT
AAGTGCCTAGCTCGATACATAAACGGGTCTCTCTGGTTAGACCAGATCTGAGCCTGGGAGCTCTCTGGCT
AACTAGGGAACCCACTGCTTAAGCCTCAATAAAGCTTGCCTTGAGTGCTTCAAGTAGTGTGTGCCCGTCT
GTTGTGTGACTCTGGTAACTAGAGATCCCTCAGACCCTTTTAGTCAGTGTGGAAAATCTCTAGCAGTGGC
GCCCGAACAGGGACTTGAAAGCGAAAGGGAAACCAGAGGAGCTCTCTCGACGCAGGACTCGGCTTGCTGA
AGCGCGCACGGCAAGAGGCGAGGGGCGGCGACTGGTGAGTACGCCAAAAATTTTGACTAGCGGAGGCTAG
AAGGAGAGAGATGGGTGCGAGAGCGTCAGTATTAAGCGGGGGAGAATTAGATCGCGATGGGAAAAAATTC
GGTTAAGGCCAGGGGGAAAGAAAAAATATAAATTAAAACATATAGTATGGGCAAGCAGGGAGCTAGAACG
ATTCGCAGTTAATCCTGGCCTGTTAGAAACATCAGAAGGCTGTAGACAAATACTGGGACAGCTACAACCA
TCCCTTCAGACAGGATCAGAAGAACTTAGATCATTATATAATACAGTAGCAACCCTCTATTGTGTGCATC
AAAGGATAGAGATAAAAGACACCAAGGAAGCTTTAGACAAGATAGAGGAAGAGCAAAACAAAAGTAAGAC
CACCGCACAGCAAGCGGCCGCTGATCTTCAGACCTGGAGGAGGAGATATGAGGGACAATTGGAGAAGTGA
ATTATATAAATATAAAGTAGTAAAAATTGAACCATTAGGAGTAGCACCCACCAAGGCAAAGAGAAGAGTG
GTGCAGAGAGAAAAAAGAGCAGTGGGAATAGGAGCTTTGTTCCTTGGGTTCTTGGGAGCAGCAGGAAGCA
CTATGGGCGCAGCGTCAATGACGCTGACGGTACAGGCCAGACAATTATTGTCTGGTATAGTGCAGCAGCA
GAACAATTTGCTGAGGGCTATTGAGGCGCAACAGCATCTGTTGCAACTCACAGTCTGGGGCATCAAGCAG
CTCCAGGCAAGAATCCTGGCTGTGGAAAGATACCTAAAGGATCAACAGCTCCTGGGGATTTGGGGTTGCT
CTGGAAAACTCATTTGCACCACTGCTGTGCCTTGGAATGCTAGTTGGAGTAATAAATCTCTGGAACAGAT
TTGGAATCACACGACCTGGATGGAGTGGGACAGAGAAATTAACAATTACACAAGCTTAATACACTCCTTA
ATTGAAGAATCGCAAAACCAGCAAGAAAAGAATGAACAAGAATTATTGGAATTAGATAAATGGGCAAGTT
TGTGGAATTGGTTTAACATAACAAATTGGCTGTGGTATATAAAATTATTCATAATGATAGTAGGAGGCTT
GGTAGGTTTAAGAATAGTTTTTGCTGTACTTTCTATAGTGAATAGAGTTAGGCAGGGATATTCACCATTA
TCGTTTCAGACCCACCTCCCAACCCCGAGGGGACCCGACAGGCCCGAAGGAATAGAAGAAGAAGGTGGAG
AGAGAGACAGAGACAGATCCATTCGATTAGTGAACGGATCTCGACGGTATCGGTTAACTTTTAAAAGAAA
AGGGGGGATTGGGGGGTACAGTGCAGGGGAAAGAATAGTAGACATAATAGCAACAGACATACAAACTAAA
GAATTACAAAAACAAATTACAAAAATTCAAAATTTTATCGATAAGCTTGGGAGTTCCGCGTTACATAACT
TACGGTAAATGGCCCGCCTGGCTGACCGCCCAACGACCCCCGCCCATTGACGTCAATAATGACGTATGTT
CCCATAGTAACGCCAATAGGGACTTTCCATTGACGTCAATGGGTGGAGTATTTACGGTAAACTGCCCACT
TGGCAGTACATCAAGTGTATCATATGCCAAGTACGCCCCCTATTGACGTCAATGACGGTAAATGGCCCGC
CTGGCATTATGCCCAGTACATGACCTTATGGGACTTTCCTACTTGGCAGTACATCTACGTATTAGTCATC
GCTATTACCATGGTGATGCGGTTTTGGCAGTACATCAATGGGCGTGGATAGCGGTTTGACTCACGGGGAT
TTCCAAGTCTCCACCCCATTGACGTCAATGGGAGTTTGTTTTGGCACCAAAATCAACGGGACTTTCCAAA
ATGTCGTAACAACTCCGCCCCATTGACGCAAATGGGCGGTAGGCGTGTACGGTGGGAGGTCTATATAAGC
AGAGCTCGTTTAGTGAACCGTCAGATCGCCTGGAGACGCCATCCACGCTGTTTTGACCTCCATAGAAGAC
ACCGACTCTAGAGGATCCACTAGTCCAGTGTGGTGGAATTCTGCAGATATCAACAAGTTTGTACAAAAAA
GTTGGCATGTGTGAAGAAGAGGACAGCACTGCCTTGGTGTGTGACAATGGCTCTGGGCTCTGTAAGGCCG
GCTTTGCTGGGGACGATGCTCCCAGGGCTGTTTTCCCATCCATTGTGGGACGTCCCAGACATCAGGGGGT
GATGGTGGGAATGGGACAAAAAGACAGCTACGTGGGTGACGAAGCACAGAGCAAAAGAGGAATCCTGACC
CTGAAGTACCCGATAGAACATGGCATCATCACCAACTGGGACGACATGGAAAAGATCTGGCACCACTCTT
TCTACAATGAGCTTCGTGTTGCCCCTGAAGAGCATCCCACCCTGCTCACGGAGGCACCCCTGAACCCCAA
GGCCAACCGGGAGAAAATGACTCAAATTATGTTTGAGACTTTCAATGTCCCAGCCATGTATGTGGCTATC
CAGGCGGTGCTGTCTCTCTATGCCTCTGGACGCACAACTGGCATCGTGCTGGACTCTGGAGATGGTGTCA
CCCACAATGTCCCCATCTATGAGGGCTATGCCTTGCCCCATGCCATCATGCGTCTGGGTCTGGCTGGCCG
AGATCTCACTGACTACCTCATGAAGATCCTGACTGAGCGTGGCTATTCCTTCGTTACTACTGCTGAGCGT
GAGATTGTCCGGGACATCAAGGAGAAACTGTGTTATGTAGCTCTGGACTTTGAAAATGAGATGGCCACTG
CCGCATCCTCATCCTCCCTTGAGAAGAGTTACGAGTTGCCTGATGGGCAAGTGATCACCATCGGAAATGA
ACGTTTCCGCTGCCCAGAGACCCTGTTCCAGCCATCCTTCATCGGGATGGAGTCTGCTGGCATCCATGAA
ACCACCTACAACAGCATCATGAAGTGTGATATTGACATCAGGAAGGACCTCTATGCTAACAATGTCCTAT
CAGGGGGCACCACTATGTACCCTGGCATTGCCGACCGAATGCAGAAGGAGATCACGGCCCTAGCACCCAG
CACCATGAAGATCAAGATCATTGCCCCTCCGGAGCGCAAATACTCTGTCTGGATCGGTGGCTCCATCCTG
GCCTCTCTGTCCACCTTCCAGCAGATGTGGATCAGCAAACAGGAATACGATGAAGCCGGGCCTTCCATTG
TCCACCGCAAATGCTTCTAACCAACTTTCTTGTACAAAGTGGTTGATATCCAGCACAGTGGCGGCCGCTC
GAGTCTAGAGGGCCCGCGGTTCGAAGGTAAGCCTATCCCTAACCCTCTCCTCGGTCTCGATTCTACGCGT
ACCGGTTAGTAATGATCGACAATCAACCTCTGGATTACAAAATTTGTGAAAGATTGACTGGTATTCTTAA
CTATGTTGCTCCTTTTACGCTATGTGGATACGCTGCTTTAATGCCTTTGTATCATGCTATTGCTTCCCGT
ATGGCTTTCATTTTCTCCTCCTTGTATAAATCCTGGTTGCTGTCTCTTTATGAGGAGTTGTGGCCCGTTG
TCAGGCAACGTGGCGTGGTGTGCACTGTGTTTGCTGACGCAACCCCCACTGGTTGGGGCATTGCCACCAC
CTGTCAGCTCCTTTCCGGGACTTTCGCTTTCCCCCTCCCTATTGCCACGGCGGAACTCATCGCCGCCTGC
CTTGCCCGCTGCTGGACAGGGGCTCGGCTGTTGGGCACTGACAATTCCGTGGTGTTGTCGGGGAAGCTGA
CGTCCTTTCCATGGCTGCTCGCCTGTGTTGCCACCTGGATTCTGCGCGGGACGTCCTTCTGCTACGTCCC
TTCGGCCCTCAATCCAGCGGACCTTCCTTCCCGCGGCCTGCTGCCGGCTCTGCGGCCTCTTCCGCGTCTT
CGCCTTCGCCCTCAGACGAGTCGGATCTCCCTTTGGGCCGCCTCCCCGCCTGGCGATGGTACCGGTGTGG
AAAGTCCCCAGGCTCCCCAGCAGGCAGAAGTATGCAAAGCATGCATCTCAATTAGTCAGCAACCAGGTGT
GGAAAGTCCCCAGGCTCCCCAGCAGGCAGAAGTATGCAAAGCATGCATCTCAATTAGTCAGCAACCATAG
TCCCGCCCCTAACTCCGCCCATCCCGCCCCTAACTCCGCCCAGTTCCGCCCATTCTCCGCCCCATGGCTG
ACTAATTTTTTTTATTTATGCAGAGGCCGAGGCCGCCTCTGCCTCTGAGCTATTCCAGAAGTAGTGAGGA
GGCTTTTTTGGAGGCCTAGGCTTTTGCAAAAAGCTCCCGGGAGCTTGTATATCCATTTTCGGATCTGATC
AGCACCTAGCATGGTGAGCAAGGGCGAGGAGCTGTTCACCGGGGTGGTGCCCATCCTGGTCGAGCTGGAC
GGCGACGTAAACGGCCACAAGTTCAGCGTGTCCGGCGAGGGCGAGGGCGATGCCACCTACGGCAAGCTGA
CCCTGAAGTTCATCTGCACCACCGGCAAGCTGCCCGTGCCCTGGCCCACCCTCGTGACCACCTTCACCTA
CGGCGTGCAGTGCTTCGCCCGCTACCCCGACCACATGAAGCAGCACGACTTCTTCAAGTCCGCCATGCCC
GAAGGCTACGTCCAGGAGCGCACCATCTTCTTCAAGGACGACGGCAACTACAAGACCCGCGCCGAGGTGA
AGTTCGAGGGCGACACCCTGGTGAACCGCATCGAGCTGAAGGGCATCGACTTCAAGGAGGACGGCAACAT
CCTGGGGCACAAGCTGGAGTACAACTACAACAGCCACAAGGTCTATATCACCGCCGACAAGCAGAAGAAC
GGCATCAAGGTGAACTTCAAGACCCGCCACAACATCGAGGACGGCAGCGTGCAGCTCGCCGACCACTACC
AGCAGAACACCCCCATCGGCGACGGCCCCGTGCTGCTGCCCGACAACCACTACCTGAGCACCCAGTCCGC
CCTGAGCAAAGACCCCAACGAGAAGCGCGATCACATGGTCCTGCTGGAGTTCGTGACCGCCGCCGGGATC
ACTCTCGGCATGGACGAGCTGTACAAGTAAGGTACCTTTAAGACCAATGACTTACAAGGCAGCTGTAGAT
CTTAGCCACTTTTTAAAAGAAAAGGGGGGACTGGAAGGGCTAATTCACTCCCAACGAAGACAAGATCTGC
TTTTTGCTTGTACTGGGTCTCTCTGGTTAGACCAGATCTGAGCCTGGGAGCTCTCTGGCTAACTAGGGAA
CCCACTGCTTAAGCCTCAATAAAGCTTGCCTTGAGTGCTTCAAGTAGTGTGTGCCCGTCTGTTGTGTGAC
TCTGGTAACTAGAGATCCCTCAGACCCTTTTAGTCAGTGTGGAAAATCTCTAGCAGTAGTAGTTCATGTC
ATCTTATTATTCAGTATTTATAACTTGCAAAGAAATGAATATCAGAGAGTGAGAGGAACTTGTTTATTGC
AGCTTATAATGGTTACAAATAAAGCAATAGCATCACAAATTTCACAAATAAAGCATTTTTTTCACTGCAT
TCTAGTTGTGGTTTGTCCAAACTCATCAATGTATCTTATCATGTCTGGCTCTAGCTATCCCGCCCCTAAC
TCCGCCCATCCCGCCCCTAACTCCGCCCAGTTCCGCCCATTCTCCGCCCCATGGCTGACTAATTTTTTTT
ATTTATGCAGAGGCCGAGGCCGCCTCGGCCTCTGAGCTATTCCAGAAGTAGTGAGGAGGCTTTTTTGGAG
GCCTAGGGACGTACCCAATTCGCCCTATAGTGAGTCGTATTACGCGCGCTCACTGGCCGTCGTTTTACAA
CGTCGTGACTGGGAAAACCCTGGCGTTACCCAACTTAATCGCCTTGCAGCACATCCCCCTTTCGCCAGCT
GGCGTAATAGCGAAGAGGCCCGCACCGATCGCCCTTCCCAACAGTTGCGCAGCCTGAATGGCGAATGGG
[124 nt withheld, positions 7490-7613]
C
[91 nt withheld, positions 7615-7705]
A
[49 nt withheld, positions 7707-7755]
CCTTTGACGTTGGAGTCCACGTTCTTT
[37 nt withheld, positions 7783-7819]
ACCCTATCTCGGTCTATTCTTTTGATTTATAAGGGATTTTGCCGATTTCGGCCTATTGGTTAAAAAATGA
GCTGATTTAACAAAAATTTAACGCGAATTTTAACAAAATATTAACGCTTACAATTTAGGTGGCACTTTTC
GGGGAAATGTGCGCGGAACCCCTATTTGTTTATTTTTCTAAATACATTCAAATATGTATCCGCTCATGAG
ACAATAACCCTGATAAATGCTTCAATAATATTGAAAAAGGAAGAGTATGAGTATTCAACATTTCCGTGTC
GCCCTTATTCCCTTTTTTGCGGCATTTTGCCTTCCTGTTTTTGCTCACCCAGAAACGCTGGTGAAAGTAA
AAGATGCTGAAGATCAGTTGGGTGCACGAGTGGGTTACATCGAACTGGATCTCAACAGCGGTAAGATCCT
TGAGAGTTTTCGCCCCGAAGAACGTTTTCCAATGATGAGCACTTTTAAAGTTCTGCTATGTGGCGCGGTA
TTATCCCGTATTGACGCCGGGCAAGAGCAACTCGGTCGCCGCATACACTATTCTCAGAATGACTTGGTTG
AGTACTCACCAGTCACAGAAAAGCATCTTACGGATGGCATGACAGTAAGAGAATTATGCAGTGCTGCCAT
AACCATGAGTGATAACACTGCGGCCAACTTACTTCTGACAACGATCGGAGGACCGAAGGAGCTAACCGCT
TTTTTGCACAACATGGGGGATCATGTAACTCGCCTTGATCGTTGGGAACCGGAGCTGAATGAAGCCATAC
CAAACGACGAGCGTGACACCACGATGCCTGTAGCAATGGCAACAACGTTGCGCAAACTATTAACTGGCGA
ACTACTTACTCTAGCTTCCCGGCAACAATTAATAGACTGGATGGAGGCGGATAAAGTTGCAGGACCACTT
CTGCGCTCGGCCCTTCCGGCTGGCTGGTTTATTGCTGATAAATCTGGAGCCGGTGAGCGTGGGTCTCGCG
GTATCATTGCAGCACTGGGGCCAGATGGTAAGCCCTCCCGTATCGTAGTTATCTACACGACGGGGAGTCA
GGCAACTATGGATGAACGAAATAGACAGATCGCTGAGATAGGTGCCTCACTGATTAAGCATTGGTAACTG
TCAGACCAAGTTTACTCATATATACTTTAGATTGATTTAAAACTTCATTTTTAATTTAAAAGGATCTAGG
TGAAGATCCTTTTTGATAATCTCATGACCAAAATCCCTTAACGTGAGTTTTCGTTCCACTGAGCGTCAGA
CCCCGTAGAAAAGATCAAAGGATCTTC
Features (pLannotate 1.2.2; 31 found; start..end, strand, type, name):
      1..589     +  rep_origin     ori: high-copy-number ColE1/pMB1/pBR322/pUC origin of replication
    772..864     +  CDS            lacI (fragment): lac repressor; lacI; The lac repressor binds to the lac operator to inhibit transcription in E. coli. This inhibition can be relieved by adding lactose or isopropyl-β-D-thiogalactopyranoside (IPTG).
    877..898     +  protein_bind   CAP binding site: CAP binding activates transcription in the presence of cAMP. E. coli catabolite activator protein
    913..943     +  promoter       lac promoter: promoter for the E. coli lac operon
    951..967     +  protein_bind   lac operator: The lac repressor binds to the lac operator to inhibit transcription in E. coli. This inhibition can be relieved by adding lactose or isopropyl-β-D-thiogalactopyranoside (IPTG). lac repressor encoded by lacI
   1012..1030    +  promoter       T3 promoter: promoter for bacteriophage T3 RNA polymerase
   1058..1284    +  promoter       RSV promoter: Rous sarcoma virus enhancer/promoter
   1285..1465    +  LTR            5' LTR (truncated): truncated 5' long terminal repeat (LTR) from HIV-1
   1512..1637    +  misc_feature   HIV-1 Ψ: packaging signal of human immunodeficiency virus type 1
   1621..1984    +  CDS            HIV-1 gag (fragment): gag protein from human immunodeficiency virus 1; gag
   2130..2363    +  misc_feature   RRE: The Rev response element (RRE) of HIV-1 allows for Rev-dependent mRNA export from the nucleus to the cytoplasm.
   2740..2840    +  CDS            Rev (fragment): human immunodeficiency virus 1 (HIV-1) Rev protein; rev; enhances nuclear export of unspliced and incompletely spliced viral mRNAs
   2859..2976    +  misc_feature   cPPT/CTS: central polypurine tract and central termination sequence of HIV-1
   2999..3302    +  enhancer       CMV enhancer: human cytomegalovirus immediate early enhancer
   3303..3506    +  promoter       CMV promoter: human cytomegalovirus (CMV) immediate early promoter
   3624..3641    +  protein_bind   attB1 (fragment): mutant version of attB; core recombination site for the Gateway® BP reaction BP Clonase™
   3647..4777    +  CDS            ACTA2: ACTA_BOVIN - Also known as ACTSA, ACTVS. Experimental evidence at protein level: Swiss-Prot protein existence level 1. Actins are highly conserved proteins that are involved in various types of cell motility and are ubiquitously expressed in all eukaryotic cells. From Bos taurus (Bovine).
   4785..4802    -  protein_bind   attB2 (fragment): mutant version of attB; core recombination site for the Gateway® BP reaction BP Clonase™
   4856..4897    +  CDS            V5 tag: epitope tag from simian virus 5
   4921..5509    +  misc_feature   WPRE: woodchuck hepatitis virus posttranscriptional regulatory element
   5524..5840    +  promoter       SV40 promoter: SV40 enhancer and early promoter
   5891..6610    +  CDS            EmGFP: Emerald GFP mammalian codon-optimized
   6609..6680    +  CDS            nef (fragment): NEF_HV1Z2 - Experimental evidence at protein level: Swiss-Prot protein existence level 1. Extracellular Nef protein targets CD4(+) T-lymphocytes for apoptosis by interacting with CXCR4 surface receptors. From Human immunodeficiency virus type 1 group M subtype D (isolate Z2/CDC-Z34) (HIV-1).
   6682..6915    +  LTR            3' LTR (ΔU3): self-inactivating 3' long terminal repeat (LTR) from HIV-1
   6987..7108    +  polyA_signal   SV40 poly(A) signal: SV40 polyadenylation signal
   7148..7283    +  rep_origin     SV40 ori: SV40 origin of replication
   7304..7322    -  promoter       T7 promoter: promoter for bacteriophage T7 RNA polymerase
   7330..7485    +  CDS            lacZα (fragment): LacZα fragment of β-galactosidase; lacZ fragment
   7490..7918    +  rep_origin     f1 ori (sequence partly withheld): f1 bacteriophage origin of replication; arrow indicates direction of (+) strand synthesis
   7971..8075    +  promoter       AmpR promoter: bla
   8076..8936    +  CDS            AmpR: β-lactamase; bla; confers resistance to ampicillin, carbenicillin, and related antibiotics
