[The description below was written by a language model from this plasmid's Addgene catalogue record and pLannotate feature annotations shown in this document.]
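Description:
pCMV-pLenti-ACTA2-D181G (LLH681) is a 9.1 kb third-generation-style, self-inactivating HIV-1 lentiviral transfer plasmid for mammalian expression of a smooth muscle alpha-actin (ACTA2) cDNA carrying the D181G substitution. It is propagated in E. coli through a high-copy ColE1/pUC origin with ampicillin selection (AmpR under its own promoter). The backbone also retains an f1 origin, an SV40 origin, T3 and T7 promoters and lac-derived remnants. A recombination-deficient bacterial strain is specified for growth, in keeping with the repeated LTR sequences.

The viral cassette begins with an RSV promoter fused to a truncated 5' LTR, which drives Tat-independent production of genomic RNA in packaging cells. It is followed by the Ψ packaging signal with a gag fragment, the RRE for Rev-dependent nuclear export, and the cPPT/CTS. Internally, the CMV enhancer/promoter drives the ACTA2 open reading frame, which is flanked by partial attB1 and attB2 Gateway scars, although the record lists Gibson assembly as the cloning method. A V5 epitope sequence lies downstream of attB2, but the record does not indicate whether it is translated in frame with ACTA2. A WPRE follows to enhance transcript stability and expression. A separate SV40 promoter then drives Emerald GFP, which marks transfected or transduced cells. The cassette ends in a ΔU3 3' LTR and an SV40 polyadenylation signal.

The insert is catalogued as synthetic, and the automated annotation matched it to bovine ACTA2, probably reflecting the high conservation of actins. The construct serves to express the D181G variant, transiently or by lentiviral integration. The associated publication concerns a bespoke CRISPR-Cas9 base editor for a severe vascular disease, but the record does not state the specific role of this variant.
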