Addgene plasmid #242687: pCMV-pLenti-ACTA2-D181G (LLH681)
Purpose: Plasmid for expression of ACTA2-D181G cDNA from a lentiviral cassette
Depositing lab: Benjamin Kleinstiver. Depositing organization: Massachusetts General Hospital. Publication: Treatment of a severe vascular disease using a bespoke CRISPR-Cas9 base editor in mice. Alves CRR, Das S, Krishnan V, Ha LL, Fox LR, Stutzman HE, Shamber CE, Kalailingam P, McCarthy S, Lino Cardenas CL, Fong CE, Imai T, Mitra S, Yun S, Wood RK, Benning FMC, Roh K, Lawton J, Kim N, Silverstein RA, Ferreira da Silva J, de la Cruz D, Richa R, Xie J, Gray-Edwards HL, Malhotra R, Chung DY, Chao LH, Tsai SQ, Maguire CA, Lindsay ME, Kleinstiver BP, Musolino PL. Nat Biomed Eng. 2025 Sep 11:10.1038/s41551-025-01499-1. doi: 10.1038/s41551-025-01499-1. PubMed 40935887.
Backbone
  Vector backbone: pCMV-pLenti
  Vector type: Mammalian Expression, Lentiviral
Growth in bacteria
  Bacterial resistance: Ampicillin, 100 μg/mL
  Growth temperature: 37°C
  Growth strain: NEB Stable
  Copy number: High Copy
Gene/Insert
  Gene/Insert name: pLenti-ACTA2-D181G_cDNA (alt names: LLH681; pLenti-ACTA2-D181G)
  Species: Synthetic
  Mutation: ACTA2-D181G
  Promoter: CMV
  Cloning method: Gibson Cloning
Terms and licenses: Academic/Nonprofit Terms; Industry Terms: Not Available to Industry
How to cite: pCMV-pLenti-ACTA2-D181G (LLH681) was a gift from Benjamin Kleinstiver (Addgene plasmid # 242687 ; http://n2t.net/addgene:242687 ; RRID:Addgene_242687)
